>Addgene plasmid #228589 | OSCA1.2-A439K-peGFP-N1 | addgene full sequence | sequence record 454615 | Addgene NGS Result
TAGTTATTAATAGTAATCAATTACGGGGTCATTAGTTCATAGCCCATATATGGAGTTCCGCGTTACATAA
CTTACGGTAAATGGCCCGCCTGGCTGACCGCCCAACGACCCCCGCCCATTGACGTCAATAATGACGTATG
TTCCCATAGTAACGCCAATAGGGACTTTCCATTGACGTCAATGGGTGGAGTATTTACGGTAAACTGCCCA
CTTGGCAGTACATCAAGTGTATCATATGCCAAGTACGCCCCCTATTGACGTCAATGACGGTAAATGGCCC
GCCTGGCATTATGCCCAGTACATGACCTTATGGGACTTTCCTACTTGGCAGTACATCTACGTATTAGTCA
TCGCTATTACCATGGTGATGCGGTTTTGGCAGTACATCAATGGGCGTGGATAGCGGTTTGACTCACGGGG
ATTTCCAAGTCTCCACCCCATTGACGTCAATGGGAGTTTGTTTTGGCACCAAAATCAACGGGACTTTCCA
AAATGTCGTAACAACTCCGCCCCATTGACGCAAATGGGCGGTAGGCGTGTACGGTGGGAGGTCTATATAA
GCAGAGCTGGTTTAGTGAACCGTCAGATCCGCTAGCGCTACCGGACTCAGATCTCGAGCTCAAGCTTCGA
ATTCTGCAGTCGACGGTACCGCGGGCCCGGGATCCACCGGTCGCCACCATGGCGACACTTCAGGATATTG
GTGTATCAGCTGGGATAAACATTCTCAGTGCCTTTGTTTTCTTCATAATCTTTGCGGTTTTGAGGCTTCA
GCCTTTCAATGATAGAGTTTACTTCTCAAAATGGTATCTCAAGGGGTTAAGAAGCAGCCCTGCTCGTGGT
GGCGCCTTTGCGCAGAGGTTTGTGAACCTGGACTTCAGGTCTTATATGAAGTTCTTGAATTGGATGCCAG
AGGCTCTGAAGATGCCTGAGCCTGAGCTTATTGATCATGCTGGTTTGGATTCAGTTGTTTATCTCCGGAT
TTACTGGCTGGGGCTTAAGATCTTTACTCCAATAGCAGTGCTTGCTTGGGCAGTTCTTGTGCCAGTCAAC
TGGACTAATAACACATTGGAGATGGCTAAGCAGTTAAGGAATGTAACTTCGAGCGACATTGACAAACTCT
CTGTTTCAAATATTCCAGAGTATTCAATGAGGTTTTGGACTCATATAGTAATGGCTTATGCCTTTACCAT
CTGGACTTGTTATGTGCTGATGAAAGAATATGAGACAATTGCTAACATGAGGCTCCAGTTTGTTGCATCA
GAAGCTCGTCGACCTGACCAGTTCACTGTCCTTGTTAGGAATGTACCTCCGGACGCAGATGAATCTGTAA
GTGAACTGGTAGAGCATTTTTTCCTGGTCAATCATCCTGATCACTACCTAACACATCAGGTTGTATGCAA
TGCAAACAAGCTGGCCGATTTGGTGAAAAAGAAGAAAAAGCTGCAGAATTGGCTTGATTACTACCAGCTC
AAATACGCTAGGAATAACTCTCAGAGAATTATGGTGAAGCTTGGCTTTCTTGGGCTATGGGGACAAAAAG
TCGATGCCATTGAACATTACATTGCTGAAATTGACAAAATATCAAAAGAGATCAGTAAAGAAAGAGAGGA
AGTGGTGAATGATCCTAAGGCCATTATGCCAGCAGCGTTTGTCTCCTTTAAAACACGATGGGCTGCTGCG
GTTTGTGCTCAGACTCAACAGACCCGAAACCCAACCCAATGGCTGACCGAATGGGCTCCAGAACCGCGTG
ATGTGTTTTGGTCAAATCTTGCTATTCCATATGTTTCTCTGACAGTAAGGAGGTTGATCATGCATGTTGC
CTTCTTCTTCCTAACCTTCTTCTTCATTGTCCCCATCGCGTTTGTTCAATCTCTTGCTACCATTGAAGGG
ATTGTGAAAGCTGCTCCGTTCTTGAAGTTTATTGTAGATGATAAATTCATGAAATCGGTGATACAAGGTT
TCCTTCCGGGTATTGCACTGAAGCTTTTCCTCAAGTTTCTGCCATCCATTTTGATGATCATGTCCAAATT
TGAAGGCTTCACATCGATCTCATCTTTAGAGAGACGAGCAGCGTTTCGATATTACATCTTCAACTTAGTG
AACGTCTTTCTTGCTAGCGTTATCGCTGGAGCTGCGTTTGAACAGCTTAACTCTTTCCTCAATCAATCCG
CAAACCAAATCCCCAAAACCATTGGTGTGGCGATACCGATGAAAGCAACTTTCTTCATCACGTATATAAT
GGTTGATGGTTGGGCAGGAGTTGCAGGAGAGATTCTAATGCTGAAACCATTGATTATGTTCCATCTCAAA
AACGCCTTCTTGGTTAAGACTGATAAAGACAGAGAGGAAGCAATGGACCCGGGAAGCATTGGTTTTAACA
CGGGTGAGCCTCGGATACAGCTCTACTTTCTTCTCGGTCTTGTCTACGCTCCTGTGACACCGATGCTTCT
TCCTTTTATCTTGGTCTTCTTCGCCCTTGCTTACATTGTATATCGCCACCAAATCATTAACGTATACAAT
CAAGAATACGAGAGTGCTGCAGCGTTTTGGCCAGACGTTCATGGACGAGTCATAGCAGCATTGGTAATAT
CACAGTTGCTTCTGATGGGTCTATTGGGAACAAAGCACGCTGCATTAGCTGCACCGTTTCTCATTGCTTT
GCCTGTGCTTACCATTGGTTTCCACCACTTCTGCAAAGGTCGTTATGAGCCAGCTTTCATCAGATACCCT
TTACAGGAAGCTATGATGAAAGATACATTAGAAACCGCAAGAGAACCAAACCTGAACCTTAAAGGCTACT
TGCAAAATGCTTACGTTCATCCGGTTTTCAAAGGCGATGAAGACGATTATGACATTGATGACAAGCTCGG
GAAGTTTGAGGATGAAGCCATTATTGTTCCCACCAAACGTCAGTCGAGGAGAAATACTCCGGCTCCTAGC
ATAATCAGTGGGGACGATTCGCCGTCTTTGCCCTTTAGTGGTAAACTAGTCATGGTGAGCAAGGGCGAGG
AGCTGTTCACCGGGGTGGTGCCCATCCTGGTCGAGCTGGACGGCGACGTAAACGGCCACAAGTTCAGCGT
GTCCGGCGAGGGCGAGGGCGATGCCACCTACGGCAAGCTGACCCTGAAGTTCATCTGCACCACCGGCAAG
CTGCCCGTGCCCTGGCCCACCCTCGTGACCACCCTGACCTACGGCGTGCAGTGCTTCAGCCGCTACCCCG
ACCACATGAAGCAGCACGACTTCTTCAAGTCCGCCATGCCCGAAGGCTACGTCCAGGAGCGCACCATCTT
CTTCAAGGACGACGGCAACTACAAGACCCGCGCCGAGGTGAAGTTCGAGGGCGACACCCTGGTGAACCGC
ATCGAGCTGAAGGGCATCGACTTCAAGGAGGACGGCAACATCCTGGGGCACAAGCTGGAGTACAACTACA
ACAGCCACAACGTCTATATCATGGCCGACAAGCAGAAGAACGGCATCAAGGTGAACTTCAAGATCCGCCA
CAACATCGAGGACGGCAGCGTGCAGCTCGCCGACCACTACCAGCAGAACACCCCCATCGGCGACGGCCCC
GTGCTGCTGCCCGACAACCACTACCTGAGCACCCAGTCCGCCCTGAGCAAAGACCCCAACGAGAAGCGCG
ATCACATGGTCCTGCTGGAGTTCGTGACCGCCGCCGGGATCACTCTCGGCATGGACGAGCTGTACAAGTA
AAGCGGCCGCGACTCTAGATCATAATCAGCCATACCACATTTGTAGAGGTTTTACTTGCTTTAAAAAACC
TCCCACACCTCCCCCTGAACCTGAAACATAAAATGAATGCAATTGTTGTTGTTAACTTGTTTATTGCAGC
TTATAATGGTTACAAATAAAGCAATAGCATCACAAATTTCACAAATAAAGCATTTTTTTCACTGCATTCT
AGTTGTGGTTTGTCCAAACTCATCAATGTATCTTAAGGCGTAAATTGTAAGCGTTAATATTTTGTTAAAA
TTCGCGTTAAATTTTTGTTAAATCAGCTCATTTTTTAACCAATAGGCCGAAATCGGCAAAATCCCTTATA
AATCAAAAGAATAGACCGAGATAGGGT
[37 nt withheld, positions 4088-4124]
AAAGAACGTGGACTCCAACGTCAAAGG
[49 nt withheld, positions 4152-4200]
T
[91 nt withheld, positions 4202-4292]
G
[124 nt withheld, positions 4294-4417]
CAGGTGGCACTTTTCGGGGAAATGTGCGCGGAACCCCTATTTGTTTATTTTTCTAAATACATTCAAATAT
GTATCCGCTCATGAGACAATAACCCTGATAAATGCTTCAATAATATTGAAAAAGGAAGAGTCCTGAGGCG
GAAAGAACCAGCTGTGGAATGTGTGTCAGTTAGGGTGTGGAAAGTCCCCAGGCTCCCCAGCAGGCAGAAG
TATGCAAAGCATGCATCTCAATTAGTCAGCAACCAGGTGTGGAAAGTCCCCAGGCTCCCCAGCAGGCAGA
AGTATGCAAAGCATGCATCTCAATTAGTCAGCAACCATAGTCCCGCCCCTAACTCCGCCCATCCCGCCCC
TAACTCCGCCCAGTTCCGCCCATTCTCCGCCCCATGGCTGACTAATTTTTTTTATTTATGCAGAGGCCGA
GGCCGCCTCGGCCTCTGAGCTATTCCAGAAGTAGTGAGGAGGCTTTTTTGGAGGCCTAGGCTTTTGCAAA
GATCGATCAAGAGACAGGATGAGGATCGTTTCGCATGATTGAACAAGATGGATTGCACGCAGGTTCTCCG
GCCGCTTGGGTGGAGAGGCTATTCGGCTATGACTGGGCACAACAGACAATCGGCTGCTCTGATGCCGCCG
TGTTCCGGCTGTCAGCGCAGGGGCGCCCGGTTCTTTTTGTCAAGACCGACCTGTCCGGTGCCCTGAATGA
ACTGCAAGACGAGGCAGCGCGGCTATCGTGGCTGGCCACGACGGGCGTTCCTTGCGCAGCTGTGCTCGAC
GTTGTCACTGAAGCGGGAAGGGACTGGCTGCTATTGGGCGAAGTGCCGGGGCAGGATCTCCTGTCATCTC
ACCTTGCTCCTGCCGAGAAAGTATCCATCATGGCTGATGCAATGCGGCGGCTGCATACGCTTGATCCGGC
TACCTGCCCATTCGACCACCAAGCGAAACATCGCATCGAGCGAGCACGTACTCGGATGGAAGCCGGTCTT
GTCGATCAGGATGATCTGGACGAAGAGCATCAGGGGCTCGCGCCAGCCGAACTGTTCGCCAGGCTCAAGG
CGAGCATGCCCGACGGCGAGGATCTCGTCGTGACCCATGGCGATGCCTGCTTGCCGAATATCATGGTGGA
AAATGGCCGCTTTTCTGGATTCATCGACTGTGGCCGGCTGGGTGTGGCGGACCGCTATCAGGACATAGCG
TTGGCTACCCGTGATATTGCTGAAGAGCTTGGCGGCGAATGGGCTGACCGCTTCCTCGTGCTTTACGGTA
TCGCCGCTCCCGATTCGCAGCGCATCGCCTTCTATCGCCTTCTTGACGAGTTCTTCTGAGCGGGACTCTG
GGGTTCGAAATGACCGACCAAGCGACGCCCAACCTGCCATCACGAGATTTCGATTCCACCGCCGCCTTCT
ATGAAAGGTTGGGCTTCGGAATCGTTTTCCGGGACGCCGGCTGGATGATCCTCCAGCGCGGGGATCTCAT
GCTGGAGTTCTTCGCCCACCCTAGGGGGAGGCTAACTGAAACACGGAAGGAGACAATACCGGAAGGAACC
CGCGCTATGACGGCAATAAAAAGACAGAATAAAACGCACGGTGTTGGGTCGTTTGTTCATAAACGCGGGG
TTCGGTCCCAGGGCTGGCACTCTGTCGATACCCCACCGAGACCCCATTGGGGCCAATACGCCCGCGTTTC
TTCCTTTTCCCCACCCCACCCCCCAAGTTCGGGTGAAGGCCCAGGGCTCGCAGCCAACGTCGGGGCGGCA
GGCCCTGCCATAGCCTCAGGTTACTCATATATACTTTAGATTGATTTAAAACTTCATTTTTAATTTAAAA
GGATCTAGGTGAAGATCCTTTTTGATAATCTCATGACCAAAATCCCTTAACGTGAGTTTTCGTTCCACTG
AGCGTCAGACCCCGTAGAAAAGATCAAAGGATCTTCTTGAGATCCTTTTTTTCTGCGCGTAATCTGCTGC
TTGCAAACAAAAAAACCACCGCTACCAGCGGTGGTTTGTTTGCCGGATCAAGAGCTACCAACTCTTTTTC
CGAAGGTAACTGGCTTCAGCAGAGCGCAGATACCAAATACTGTTCTTCTAGTGTAGCCGTAGTTAGGCCA
CCACTTCAAGAACTCTGTAGCACCGCCTACATACCTCGCTCTGCTAATCCTGTTACCAGTGGCTGCTGCC
AGTGGCGATAAGTCGTGTCTTACCGGGTTGGACTCAAGACGATAGTTACCGGATAAGGCGCAGCGGTCGG
GCTGAACGGGGGGTTCGTGCACACAGCCCAGCTTGGAGCGAACGACCTACACCGAACTGAGATACCTACA
GCGTGAGCTATGAGAAAGCGCCACGCTTCCCGAAGGGAGAAAGGCGGACAGGTATCCGGTAAGCGGCAGG
GTCGGAACAGGAGAGCGCACGAGGGAGCTTCCAGGGGGAAACGCCTGGTATCTTTATAGTCCTGTCGGGT
TTCGCCACCTCTGACTTGAGCGTCGATTTTTGTGATGCTCGTCAGGGGGGCGGAGCCTATGGAAAAACGC
CAGCAACGCGGCCTTTTTACGGTTCCTGGCCTTTTGCTGGCCTTTTGCTCACATGTTCTTTCCTGCGTTA
TCCCCTGATTCTGTGGATAACCGTATTACCGCCATGCAT
Features (pLannotate 1.2.2; 15 found; start..end, strand, type, name):
     61..364     +  enhancer       CMV enhancer: human cytomegalovirus immediate early enhancer
    365..568     +  promoter       CMV promoter: human cytomegalovirus (CMV) immediate early promoter
    591..671     +  misc_feature   MCS: multiple cloning site
    679..2991    +  CDS            CSC1: CSC1_ARATH - Also known as OSCA1.2 From Arabidopsis thaliana (Mouse-ear cress).
   2992..3711    +  CDS            EGFP: the original enhanced GFP (Yang et al., 1996) mammalian codon-optimized
   3728..3811    +  CDS            large T antigen (fragment): large T antigen from SV40 (simian virus 40)
   3834..3955    +  polyA_signal   SV40 poly(A) signal: SV40 polyadenylation signal
   3989..4417    -  rep_origin     f1 ori (sequence partly withheld): f1 bacteriophage origin of replication; arrow indicates direction of (+) strand synthesis
   4444..4548    +  promoter       AmpR promoter: bla
   4550..4907    +  promoter       SV40 promoter: SV40 enhancer and early promoter
   4942..5736    +  CDS            NeoR/KanR: aminoglycoside phosphotransferase from Tn5; aph(3')-II (or nptII); confers resistance to neomycin, kanamycin, and G418 (Geneticin®)
   5757..5909    +  CDS            ble (fragment): BLE_KLEPN - Experimental evidence at protein level: Swiss-Prot protein existence level 1. Binding protein with a strong affinity to the bleomycin family of antibiotics. Binds to CL990; an antimitotic-antibiotic compound. From Klebsiella pneumoniae.
   5968..6015    +  polyA_signal   HSV TK poly(A) signal: herpes simplex virus thymidine kinase polyadenylation signal (Cole and Stacy, 1985)
   6106..6122    -  polyA_signal   bGH poly(A) signal (fragment): bovine growth hormone polyadenylation signal
   6344..6932    +  rep_origin     ori: high-copy-number ColE1/pMB1/pBR322/pUC origin of replication
