[The description below was written by a language model from this plasmid's Addgene catalogue record and pLannotate feature annotations shown in this document.]
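Description:
OSCA1.2-A439K-peGFP-N1 is a mammalian expression plasmid of about 7 kb built on the peGFP-N1 backbone. It is designed to produce a point mutant of the Arabidopsis thaliana hyperosmolality-gated calcium-permeable channel OSCA1.2 (also annotated as CSC1, locus AT4G22120) fused to enhanced GFP. The OSCA1.2 coding sequence carrying the A439K substitution sits just downstream of the multiple cloning site. It is immediately followed by the mammalian codon-optimized EGFP coding sequence, consistent with a C-terminal fluorescent tag on the channel. Transcription is driven by the human cytomegalovirus immediate early enhancer and promoter and terminated by the SV40 polyadenylation signal.

The plasmid is propagated in E. coli as a high-copy construct through its ColE1/pUC-type origin and selected with kanamycin. The Tn5 aminoglycoside phosphotransferase (NeoR/KanR) gene is preceded by both a bacterial bla promoter and the SV40 enhancer/early promoter, and is followed by the HSV TK polyadenylation signal. The same marker therefore gives kanamycin resistance in bacteria and can give G418 resistance in transfected mammalian cells. An f1 phage origin is also present, which permits single-stranded DNA production. The short annotated fragments of SV40 large T antigen, ble and bGH poly(A) appear to be residual backbone matches rather than functional elements.

According to the record, the construct is used to express OSCA1.2-A439K-eGFP in mammalian cells, where the GFP tag allows expressing cells to be identified and the protein's localization to be followed. The associated work concerns a shared potential of TMEM16 and OSCA/TMEM63 family proteins to permeate ions and phospholipids. The record does not state the specific functional effect of the A439K mutation.
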