Addgene plasmid #228589: OSCA1.2-A439K-peGFP-N1
Purpose: Expresses OSCA1.2-A439K-eGFP in mammalian cells
Depositing lab: Huanghe Yang. Depositing organization: Duke University. Publication: TMEM16 and OSCA/TMEM63 proteins share a conserved potential to permeate ions and phospholipids. Lowry AJ, Liang P, Song M, Serena Wan YC, Pei ZM, Yang H, Zhang Y. bioRxiv [Preprint]. 2024 Sep 3:2024.02.04.578431. doi: 10.1101/2024.02.04.578431. PubMed 38370744.
Backbone
  Vector backbone: peGFP-N1
  Vector type: Mammalian Expression
Growth in bacteria
  Bacterial resistance: Kanamycin, 50 μg/mL
  Growth temperature: 37°C
  Growth strain: DH5alpha
  Copy number: High Copy
Gene/Insert
  Gene/Insert name: hyperosmolality-gated Ca2+ permeable channel (OSCA) 1.2
  Species: A. thaliana (mustard weed)
  Mutation: A439K
  Entrez Gene: AT4G22120 (a.k.a. AT4G22120, F1N20.220, F1N20_220)
  Cloning method: Other
Terms and licenses: Academic/Nonprofit Terms; Industry Terms: Not Available to Industry
Depositor comments: Please visit https://doi.org/10.1101/2024.02.04.578431 for bioRxiv preprint.
How to cite: OSCA1.2-A439K-peGFP-N1 was a gift from Huanghe Yang (Addgene plasmid # 228589 ; http://n2t.net/addgene:228589 ; RRID:Addgene_228589)
